Addgene plasmid #48672: M-ST1-sgRNA
Purpose: Mammalian U6-driven sgRNA (STm1) targeting GTCCCCTCCACCCCACAGTG
Depositing lab: George Church. Depositing organization: Harvard Medical School. Publication: Orthogonal Cas9 proteins for RNA-guided gene regulation and editing. Esvelt KM, Mali P, Braff JL, Moosburner M, Yaung SJ, Church GM. Nat Methods. 2013 Sep 29. doi: 10.1038/nmeth.2681. PubMed 24076762.
Backbone
  Vector backbone: pCR-BluntII-TOPO
  Backbone manufacturer: Invitrogen
  Total vector size (bp): 3147
  Vector type: CRISPR
Growth in bacteria
  Bacterial resistance: Kanamycin, 50 μg/mL
  Growth temperature: 37°C
  Growth strain: DH5alpha
  Copy number: Unknown
Gene/Insert
  Gene/Insert name: sgRNA targeting GTCCCCTCCACCCCACAGTG, compatible with S. thermophilus #1 Cas9, hU6 promoter
  Species: Synthetic
  Insert size (bp): 480
  Promoter: hU
  Cloning method: Unknown
  Sequencing primers: 5′ M13pUC-fwd; 3′ M13pUC-rev
Terms and licenses: Academic/Nonprofit Terms; Industry Terms: Not Available to Industry
How to cite: M-ST1-sgRNA was a gift from George Church (Addgene plasmid # 48672 ; http://n2t.net/addgene:48672 ; RRID:Addgene_48672)
