[The description below was written by a language model from this plasmid's Addgene catalogue record and pLannotate feature annotations shown in this document.]
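Description:
M-ST1-sgRNA is a small (about 3.15 kb) CRISPR guide RNA expression plasmid built on the pCR-BluntII-TOPO cloning backbone and intended for transient delivery into mammalian cells. It is propagated in E. coli through a high-copy ColE1/pUC-type origin of replication and selected with kanamycin, resistance being provided by an aminoglycoside phosphotransferase gene that the annotation places downstream of a bla (AmpR) promoter. The rest of the backbone consists of cloning-vector remnants: a lac promoter, operator and CAP site, a lacZα fragment, and short fragments of lacI, rop and the bom region. None of these play a role in the mammalian function of the construct. No mammalian selection marker or reporter is annotated.

The payload is a synthetic insert of roughly 480 bp in which the human U6 promoter, an RNA polymerase III promoter suited to producing short, uncapped and non-polyadenylated transcripts, drives a single guide RNA. A short gap between the promoter and the annotated scaffold corresponds to the 20-nucleotide spacer that specifies the target site, followed by the guide RNA scaffold for the Streptococcus thermophilus CRISPR1 (ST1) Cas9 system. Partial attB1 and attB2 sequences flank the cassette, apparently left over from its design or assembly. The plasmid encodes no Cas9, so it must be co-delivered with a separate ST1 Cas9 expression construct. Because the scaffold is recognised by ST1 Cas9 rather than by other Cas9 orthologues, the plasmid belongs to a toolkit of orthogonal Cas9 proteins that allows independent RNA-guided gene editing or gene regulation at different targets within the same cell.
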