Features (pLannotate 1.2.2; 14 found; start..end, strand, type, name):
    137..236     +  misc_feature   bom (fragment): basis of mobility region from pBR322
    242..399     -  CDS            lacZα (fragment): LacZα fragment of β-galactosidase; lacZ fragment
    431..449     +  protein_bind   attB1 (fragment): mutant version of attB; recombination site for the Gateway® BP reaction BP Clonase™
    501..736     +  promoter       U6 promoter: RNA polymerase III promoter for human U6 snRNA
    769..893     +  misc_RNA       St1 gRNA scaffold: guide RNA scaffold for the Streptococcus thermophilus CRISPR/Cas9 system (Esvelt et al., 2013)
    905..926     -  protein_bind   attB2 (fragment): mutant version of attB; recombination site for the Gateway® BP reaction BP Clonase™
    998..1014    -  protein_bind   lac operator: The lac repressor binds to the lac operator to inhibit transcription in E. coli. This inhibition can be relieved by adding lactose or isopropyl-β-D-thiogalactopyranoside (IPTG). lac repressor encoded by lacI
   1022..1052    -  promoter       lac promoter: promoter for the E. coli lac operon
   1067..1088    -  protein_bind   CAP binding site: CAP binding activates transcription in the presence of cAMP. E. coli catabolite activator protein
   1101..1193    -  CDS            lacI (fragment): lac repressor; lacI; The lac repressor binds to the lac operator to inhibit transcription in E. coli. This inhibition can be relieved by adding lactose or isopropyl-β-D-thiogalactopyranoside (IPTG).
   1376..1964    -  rep_origin     ori: high-copy-number ColE1/pMB1/pBR322/pUC origin of replication
   2135..2950    -  CDS            KanR: aminoglycoside phosphotransferase; aph(3')-Ia; confers resistance to kanamycin in bacteria or G418 (Geneticin®) in eukaryotes
   2951..3055    -  promoter       AmpR promoter: bla
   3150..35      +  CDS            rop (fragment) (across the origin): Rop protein, which maintains plasmids at low copy number; rop
>Addgene plasmid #48672 | M-ST1-sgRNA | depositor full sequence | sequence record 71846 | M-ST1-sgRNA sequence 3150 bps
TCGCGCGTTTCGGTGATGACGGTGAAAACCTCTGACACATGCAGCTCCCGGAGACGGTCACAGCTTGTCT
GTAAGCGGATGCCGGGAGCAGACAAGCCCGTCAGGGCGCGTCAGCGGGTGTTGGCGGGTGTCGGGGCTGG
CTTAACTATGCGGCATCAGAGCAGATTGTACTGAGAGTGCACCATATGCGGTGTGAAATACCGCACAGAT
GCGTAAGGAGAAAATACCGCATCAGGCGCCATTCGCCATTCAGGCTGCGCAACTGTTGGGAAGGGCGATC
GGTGCGGGCCTCTTCGCTATTACGCCAGCTGGCGAAAGGGGGATGTGCTGCAAGGCGATTAAGTTGGGTA
ACGCCAGGGTTTTCCCAGTCACGACGTTGTAAAACGACGGCCAGTGAATTCGAGCTCGGTACCTCGCGAA
TGCATCTAGATTGTACAAAAAAGCAGGCTTTAAAGGAACCAATTCAGTCGACTGGATCCGGTACCAAGGT
CGGGCAGGAAGAGGGCCTATTTCCCATGATTCCTTCATATTTGCATATACGATACAAGGCTGTTAGAGAG
ATAATTAGAATTAATTTGACTGTAAACACAAAGATATTAGTACAAAATACGTGACGTAGAAAGTAATAAT
TTCTTGGGTAGTTTGCAGTTTTAAAATTATGTTTTAAAATGGACTATCATATGCTTACCGTAACTTGAAA
GTATTTCGATTTCTTGGCTTTATATATCTTGTGGAAGGACGAAACACCGTCCCCTCCACCCCACAGTGGT
TTTTGTACTCTCAAGATTTAAGTAACTGTACAACGAAACTTACACAGTTACTTAAATCTTGCAGAAGCTA
CAAAGATAAGGCTTCATGCCGAAATCAACACCCTGTCATTTTATGGCAGGGTGTTTTTTTCTAGACCCAG
CTTTCTTGTACAAAGTTGGCATTAGTTCCATCCCAATGGCGCGCCGAGCTTGGCTCGAGCATGGTCATAG
CTGTTTCCTGTGTGAAATTGTTATCCGCTCACAATTCCACACAACATACGAGCCGGAAGCATAAAGTGTA
AAGCCTGGGGTGCCTAATGAGTGAGCTAACTCACATTAATTGCGTTGCGCTCACTGCCCGCTTTCCAGTC
GGGAAACCTGTCGTGCCAGCTGCATTAATGAATCGGCCAACGCGCGGGGAGAGGCGGTTTGCGTATTGGG
CGCTCTTCCGCTTCCTCGCTCACTGACTCGCTGCGCTCGGTCGTTCGGCTGCGGCGAGCGGTATCAGCTC
ACTCAAAGGCGGTAATACGGTTATCCACAGAATCAGGGGATAACGCAGGAAAGAACATGTGAGCAAAAGG
CCAGCAAAAGGCCAGGAACCGTAAAAAGGCCGCGTTGCTGGCGTTTTTCCATAGGCTCCGCCCCCCTGAC
GAGCATCACAAAAATCGACGCTCAAGTCAGAGGTGGCGAAACCCGACAGGACTATAAAGATACCAGGCGT
TTCCCCCTGGAAGCTCCCTCGTGCGCTCTCCTGTTCCGACCCTGCCGCTTACCGGATACCTGTCCGCCTT
TCTCCCTTCGGGAAGCGTGGCGCTTTCTCATAGCTCACGCTGTAGGTATCTCAGTTCGGTGTAGGTCGTT
CGCTCCAAGCTGGGCTGTGTGCACGAACCCCCCGTTCAGCCCGACCGCTGCGCCTTATCCGGTAACTATC
GTCTTGAGTCCAACCCGGTAAGACACGACTTATCGCCACTGGCAGCAGCCACTGGTAACAGGATTAGCAG
AGCGAGGTATGTAGGCGGTGCTACAGAGTTCTTGAAGTGGTGGCCTAACTACGGCTACACTAGAAGAACA
GTATTTGGTATCTGCGCTCTGCTGAAGCCAGTTACCTTCGGAAAAAGAGTTGGTAGCTCTTGATCCGGCA
AACAAACCACCGCTGGTAGCGGTGGTTTTTTTGTTTGCAAGCAGCAGATTACGCGCAGAAAAAAAGGATC
TCAAGAAGATCCTTTGATCTTTTCTACGGGGTCTGACGCTCAGTGGAACGAAAACTCACGTTAAGGGATT
TTGGTCATGAGATTATCAAAAAGGATCTTCACCTAGATCCTTTTAAATTAAAAATGAAGTTTTAAATCAA
TCTAAAGTATATATGAGTAAACTTGGTCTGACAGTTAGAAAAACTCATCGAGCATCAAATGAAACTGCAA
TTTATTCATATCAGGATTATCAATACCATATTTTTGAAAAAGCCGTTTCTGTAATGAAGGAGAAAACTCA
CCGAGGCAGTTCCATAGGATGGCAAGATCCTGGTATCGGTCTGCGATTCCGACTCGTCCAACATCAATAC
AACCTATTAATTTCCCCTCGTCAAAAATAAGGTTATCAAGTGAGAAATCACCATGAGTGACGACTGAATC
CGGTGAGAATGGCAAAAGTTTATGCATTTCTTTCCAGACTTGTTCAACAGGCCAGCCATTACGCTCGTCA
TCAAAATCACTCGCATCAACCAAACCGTTATTCATTCGTGATTGCGCCTGAGCGAGACGAAATACGCGAT
CGCTGTTAAAAGGACAATTACAAACAGGAATCGAATGCAACCGGCGCAGGAACACTGCCAGCGCATCAAC
AATATTTTCACCTGAATCAGGATATTCTTCTAATACCTGGAATGCTGTTTTCCCAGGGATCGCAGTGGTG
AGTAACCATGCATCATCAGGAGTACGGATAAAATGCTTGATGGTCGGAAGAGGCATAAATTCCGTCAGCC
AGTTTAGTCTGACCATCTCATCTGTAACATCATTGGCAACGCTACCTTTGCCATGTTTCAGAAACAACTC
TGGCGCATCGGGCTTCCCATACAATCGATAGATTGTCGCACCTGATTGCCCGACATTATCGCGAGCCCAT
TTATACCCATATAAATCAGCATCCATGTTGGAATTTAATCGCGGCCTAGAGCAAGACGTTTCCCGTTGAA
TATGGCTCATACTCTTCCTTTTTCAATATTATTGAAGCATTTATCAGGGTTATTGTCTCATGAGCGGATA
CATATTTGAATGTATTTAGAAAAATAAACAAATAGGGGTTCCGCGCACATTTCCCCGAAAAGTGCCACCT
GACGTCTAAGAAACCATTATTATCATGACATTAACCTATAAAAATAGGCGTATCACGAGGCCCTTTCGTC
