>Addgene plasmid #48672 | M-ST1-sgRNA | addgene partial sequence | sequence record 72728 | LKO1_5_primer
CTTGGCTTTATATATCTTGTGGAAGGACGAAACACCGTCCCCTCCACCCCACAGTGGTTTTTGTACTCTC
AAGATTTAAGTAACTGTACAACGAAACTTACACAGTTACTTAAATCTTGCAGAAGCTACAAAGATAAGGC
TTCATGCCGAAATCAACACCCTGTCATTTTATGGCAGGGTGTTTTTTTCTAGACCCAGCTTTCTTGTACA
AAGTTGGCATTAGTTCCATCCCAATGGCGCGCCGAGCTTGGCTCGAGCATGGTCATAGCTGTTTCCTGTG
TGAAATTGTTATCCGCTCACAATTCCACACAACATACGAGCCGGAAGCATAAAGTGTAAAGCCTGGGGTG
CCTAATGAGTGAGCTAACTCACATTAATTGCGTTGCGCTCACTGCCCGCTTTCCAGTCGGGAAACCTGTC
GTGCCAGCTGCATTAATGAATCGGCCAACGCGCGGGGAGAGGCGGTTTGCGTATTGGGCGCTCTTCCGCT
TCCTCGCTCACTGACTCGCTGCGCTCGGTCGTTCGGCTGCGGCGAGCGGTATCAGCTCACTCAAAGGCGG
TAATACGGTTATCCACAGAATCAGGGGATAACGCAGGAAAGAACATGTGAGCAAAAGGCCAGCAAAAGGC
CAGGAACCGTAAAAAGGCCGCGTTGCTGGCGTTTTTCCATAGGCTCCGCCCCCCTGACGAGCATCACAAA
AATCGACGCTCAAGTCAGAGGTGGCGAAACCCGACAGGACTATAAAGATACCAGGCGTTTCCCCCTGGAA
GCTCCCTCGTGCGCTCTCCTGTTCCGACCCTGCCGCTTACCGGATACCTGTCCGCCTTTCTCCCTTCGGG
AAGCGTGGCGCTTTCTCATAGCTCACGCTGTAGGTATCTCAGTTCGGTGTAGGTCGTTCGCTCCAAGCTG
GGCTGTGTGCACGAACCCCCCGTTCAGCCCGACCGCTGCGCCTTATCCCGGTAACTATCGTCTTGAGTCC
AACCCGGTAAGA
